Addgene plasmid #58333: pWaldo-GFPd_PepTSt
Purpose: Expresses the POT family transporter from Streptococcus thermophilus in E. coli as a C-terminally tagged GFP his tagged protein
Depositing lab: Simon Newstead. Depositing organization: University of Oxford. Publication: Alternating access mechanism in the POT family of oligopeptide transporters. Solcan N, Kwok J, Fowler PW, Cameron AD, Drew D, Iwata S, Newstead S. EMBO J. 2012 Aug 15;31(16):3411-21. doi: 10.1038/emboj.2012.157. Epub 2012 Jun 1. PubMed 22659829.
Backbone
  Vector backbone: pWALDOd
  Backbone size w/o insert (bp): 5600
  Total vector size (bp): 7100
  Vector type: Bacterial Expression
Growth in bacteria
  Bacterial resistance: Kanamycin, 50 μg/mL
  Growth temperature: 37°C
  Growth strain: DH5alpha
  Growth instructions: for expression use C43 (DE3) bacteria, grow cells at 37°C until induction with IPTG, then grow at 25 °C
  Copy number: Low Copy
Gene/Insert
  Gene/Insert name: PepTSt
  Species: Streptococcus thermophilus
  Insert size (bp): 1450
  Promoter: T7
  Tag / fusion protein: GFP-His (C terminal on backbone)
  Cloning method: Restriction Enzyme; 5′ cloning site NdeI (not destroyed); 3′ cloning site BamHI (destroyed during cloning)
  Sequencing primers: 5′ T7 forward; 3′ GAAAAGTTCTCCTCCTTTGCT
Terms and licenses: Academic/Nonprofit Terms; Industry Terms: Not Available to Industry
How to cite: pWaldo-GFPd_PepTSt was a gift from Simon Newstead (Addgene plasmid # 58333 ; http://n2t.net/addgene:58333 ; RRID:Addgene_58333)
