[The description below was written by a language model from this plasmid's Addgene catalogue record.]
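Description:
pWaldo-GFPd_PepTSt is a bacterial expression plasmid built on the pWALDOd backbone for producing a membrane transporter in E. coli as a fluorescent, affinity-tagged fusion. The total construct is about 7.1 kb, of which roughly 5.6 kb is backbone. It is maintained as a low-copy plasmid under kanamycin selection. The record does not name the origin of replication, and no feature table is available, so finer details such as linker sequences or any protease cleavage site between the insert and tag cannot be confirmed here.

The insert, about 1.45 kb, encodes PepTSt, a member of the POT (proton-dependent oligopeptide transporter) family from Streptococcus thermophilus. It was cloned by restriction digestion between an NdeI site at the 5′ end, which is retained, and a BamHI site at the 3′ end, which was destroyed during cloning. This places the coding sequence in frame with a C-terminal GFP-His tag supplied by the backbone. Transcription is driven by a T7 promoter, so expression depends on a host that provides T7 RNA polymerase, such as a DE3 lysogen, and is induced with IPTG; the record points to C43(DE3), a strain commonly chosen for membrane protein overexpression.

In this type of design, the C-terminal GFP generally serves as a reporter of membrane protein expression and folding, allowing yield and behaviour in detergent to be followed by fluorescence. The histidine tag allows purification by metal affinity chromatography. The construct is associated with work on the alternating access mechanism of POT family transporters, consistent with its use in producing PepTSt for structural and functional studies.
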