>Addgene plasmid #58333 | pWaldo-GFPd_PepTSt | depositor partial sequence | sequence record 90128 | coding sequence of insert
ATGGAAGACAAAGGAAAGACATTTTTCGGGCAACCTTTAGGACTGTCAACACTATTCATGACTGAAATGT
GGGAGCGTTTCTCATACTATGGTATGCGCGCCATCTTGCTTTACTATATGTGGTTCCTCATCAGTACTGG
TGATCTACACATTACACGAGCAACAGCCGCATCAATCATGGCAATTTACGCTTCAATGGTTTACCTTTCT
GGTACGATCGGTGGTTTCGTAGCCGATCGTATCATCGGAGCACGTCCAGCTGTATTCTGGGGTGGTGTTC
TCATCATGCTTGGACATATCGTGCTCGCTTTGCCTTTTGGCGCAAGCGCATTGTTTGGGTCAATCATCTT
AATTATTATAGGAACTGGTTTCTTGAAGCCAAACGTTTCAACATTGGTTGGGACATTGTATGACGAACAT
GATCGTCGTCGTGACGCTGGTTTCTCAATCTTTGTGTTTGGTATTAACTTGGGTGCGTTCATTGCACCAC
TTATTGTTGGTGCTGCACAAGAAGCTGCAGGTTACCACGTGGCCTTCTCATTGGCAGCAATCGGTATGTT
TATTGGTTTGCTGGTTTATTACTTCGGTGGTAAGAAAACATTGGATCCGCATTACTTGCGCCCAACTGAT
CCACTAGCACCAGAAGAAGTTAAGCCATTACTGGTTAAGGTAAGCTTAGCTGTTGCTGGCTTTATTGCAA
TCATCGTTGTGATGAACCTTGTCGGTTGGAATTCATTACCTGCCTACATCAATCTCTTGACGATTGTTGC
GATCGCCATTCCGGTTTTCTATTTTGCTTGGATGATTTCTTCAGTGAAGGTGACGTCAACTGAACATTTG
CGTGTTGTGTCTTACATCCCACTTTTCATCGCTGCTGTTTTGTTCTGGGCGATTGAAGAACAAGGCTCAG
TTGTGTTGGCAACATTTGCTGCTGAACGTGTTGATTCATCTTGGTTCCCTGTCTCATGGTTCCAATCATT
GAACCCACTGTTCATCATGCTTTACACACCATTCTTCGCTTGGCTATGGACTGCCTGGAAGAAAAACCAA
CCATCATCACCAACAAAGTTTGCCGTTGGTTTGATGTTTGCCGGCTTAAGCTTCTTGCTAATGGCCATTC
CTGGTGCTTTGTATGGCACAAGTGGTAAAGTATCACCACTATGGTTAGTTGGTTCATGGGCCCTTGTTAT
CCTCGGTGAAATGTTAATTTCACCTGTCGGCCTATCCGTCACAACTAAGTTGGCACCAAAAGCCTTTAAT
TCTCAAATGATGTCAATGTGGTTCTTGTCATCATCGGTAGGTTCTGCTTTGAACGCACAACTGGTGACGT
TGTATAACGCCAAATCTGAAGTCGCTTACTTCTCTTACTTCGGATTAGGTTCTGTTGTACTTGGTATTGT
TCTCGTCTTCCTATCAAAGCGTATTCAAGGTTTGATGCAAGGTGTTGAA
