>Addgene plasmid #58333 | pWaldo-GFPd_PepTSt | addgene partial sequence | sequence record 95112 | T7term 5'-GCTAGTTATTGCTCAGCGG-3'
TGGTGGTGGTGGTGATGATGATGGGACGCAAGCTTTTTGTAGAGCTCATCCATGCCATGTGTAATCCCAC
GCAGCAGTTACAAACTCAAGAAGGACCATGTGGTCACGCTTTTCGTTGGGATCTTTCAAAAGGGCAGATT
GTGTCGACAGGTAATGGTTGTCTGGTAAAAGGACAGGGCCATCGCCAATTGGAGTATTTTGTTGATAATG
GTCTGCTAGTTGAACGGAACCATCTTCAATGCTGTGGCGAATTTTGAAGTTAGCTTTGATTCCATTCTTT
TGTTTGTCTGCCGTGATGTATACATTGTGTGAGTTATAG
