>Addgene plasmid #58333 | pWaldo-GFPd_PepTSt | addgene partial sequence | sequence record 96848 | T7 5'-TAATACGACTCACTATAGGG-3'
CCCTCTAGAAATAATTTTGTTTAACTTTAAGAAGGAGATATACATATGGAAGACAAAGGAAAGACATTTT
TCGGGCAACCTTTAGGACTGTCAACACTATTCATGACTGAAATGTGGGAGCGTTTCTCATACTATGGTAT
GCGCGCCATCTTGCTTTACTATATGTGGTTCCTCATCAGTACTGGTGATCTACACATTACACGAGCAACA
GCCGCATCAATCATGGCAATTTACGCTTCAATGGTTTACCTTTCTGGTACGATCGGTGGTTTCGTAGCCG
ATCGTATCATCGGAGCACGTCCAGCTGTATTCTGGGGTGGTGTTCTCATCATGCTTGGACATATCGTGCT
CGCTTTGCCTTTTGGCGCAAGCGCATTGTTTGGGTCAATCATCTTAATTATTATAGGAACTGGTTTCTTG
AAGCCAAACGTTTCAACATTGGTTGGGACATTGTATGACGAACATGATCGTCGTCGTGACGCTGGTTTCT
CAATCTTTGTGTTTGGTATTAACTTGGGTGCGTTCATTGCACCACTTATTGTTGGTGCTGCACAAGAAGC
TGCAGGTTACCACGTGGCCTTCTCATTGGCAGCAATCGGTATGTTTATTGGTTTGCTGGTTTATTACTTC
GGTGGTAAGAAAACATTGGATCCGCATTACTTGCGCCCAACTGATCCACTAGCACCAGAAGAAGTTAAGC
CATTACTGGTTAAGGTAAGCTTAGCTGTTGCTGGCTTTATTGCAATCATCGTTGTGATGAACCTTGTCGG
TTGGAATTCATTACCTGCCTACATCAATCTCTTGACGATTGTTGCGATCGCCATTCCGGTTTTCTATTTT
GCTTGGATGATTTCTTCAGTGAAGGTGACGTCAACTGAACATTTGCGTGTTGTGTCTTACATCCCACTTT
TCATCGCTGCTGTTTTGTTCTGGGCGATTGAAGAACAAGGCTCAGTTGTGTTGGCAACATTTGCTGCTGA
ACGTGTTGATTCATCTTGGTTCCCTGTCTCATGGTTCCAATCATTGAACCC
